Addgene plasmid #149165: pGBW-m4046675
Purpose: Yeast Expression plasmid for SARS-CoV-2 nsp10
Depositing lab: Ginkgo Bioworks & Benjie Chen. Depositing organization: Ginkgo Bioworks.
Backbone
  Vector backbone: AmpR; 2u URA3
  Backbone size w/o insert (bp): 4078
  Vector type: Yeast Expression
  Selectable markers: URA3
Growth in bacteria
  Bacterial resistance: Ampicillin, 100 μg/mL
  Growth temperature: 37°C
  Growth strain: DH5alpha
  Copy number: High Copy
Gene/Insert
  Gene/Insert name: SARS-CoV-2 nsp10
  Species: S. cerevisiae (budding yeast); Severe acute respiratory syndrome coronavirus 2
  Insert size (bp): 416
  Mutation: Saccharomyces cerevisiae recode 1
  Entrez Gene: ORF1ab (a.k.a. GU280_gp01)
  Promoter: pTEF1
  Cloning method: Unknown
Resource information
  A portion of this plasmid was derived from a plasmid made by: GinkgoBioworks
Depositor comments: NCBI Reference Sequence: YP_009725306.1. Created by gene synthesis with Not1 site. NGS used for QC was performed by Ginkgo and may not fully cover the entire plasmid.
How to cite: pGBW-m4046675 was a gift from Ginkgo Bioworks & Benjie Chen (Addgene plasmid # 149165 ; http://n2t.net/addgene:149165 ; RRID:Addgene_149165)
