[The description below was written by a language model from this plasmid's Addgene catalogue record and pLannotate feature annotations shown in this document.]
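Description:
pGBW-m4046675 is an episomal yeast expression plasmid for producing SARS-CoV-2 non-structural protein 10 (nsp10) in Saccharomyces cerevisiae. It is an E. coli–yeast shuttle vector. A high-copy ColE1/pUC-type origin and an AmpR (β-lactamase) gene, which the annotation places downstream of a cat promoter, support propagation and ampicillin selection in bacteria. The 2μ origin maintains the plasmid at multiple copies in yeast, and URA3 with its own promoter allows selection in ura3 auxotrophic strains and counterselection with 5-fluoroorotic acid. The feature table also marks a short rop annotation next to AmpR, although the catalogue lists the plasmid as high copy. Small phage and bacterial terminators (T3Te, T7Te, tonB) flank the bacterial modules, presumably insulating them from read-through transcription.

The expression cassette consists of the constitutive S. cerevisiae TEF1 promoter, the nsp10 coding sequence of about 416 bp, and a CYC1 terminator fragment. The insert corresponds to the nsp10 portion of the viral ORF1ab polyprotein and was made by gene synthesis with codons recoded for S. cerevisiae ("recode 1"). No epitope tags or fusion partners are annotated or mentioned in the record. In the virus, nsp10 acts as a cofactor that stimulates the nsp14 exoribonuclease and the nsp16 2'-O-methyltransferase, contributing to viral mRNA cap methylation.

The construct is suited to constitutive expression of nsp10 in yeast, but the record does not specify any application beyond expression. The depositor notes that the sequencing used for quality control may not cover the entire plasmid.
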