Features (pLannotate 1.2.2; 13 found; start..end, strand, type, name):
     10..417     +  promoter       TEF1 promoter: S. cerevisiae TEF1; promoter for EF-1α
    434..850     +  CDS            R1A_SARS2 (fragment) (sequence withheld): Experimental evidence at protein level: Swiss-Prot protein existence level 1. [Non-structural protein 10]: Plays a pivotal role in viral transcription by stimulating both nsp14 3'-5' exoribonuclease and nsp16 2'-O-methyltransferase activities. Therefore plays an essential role in viral mRNAs cap methylation. From Severe acute respiratory syndrome coronavirus 2 (2019-nCoV) (SARS-CoV-2).
    879..1051    +  terminator     CYC1 terminator (fragment): S. cerevisiae CYC1; transcription terminator for CYC1
   1087..1263    +  promoter       URA3 promoter (fragment): S. cerevisiae URA3
   1264..2067    +  CDS            URA3: orotidine-5'-phosphate decarboxylase, required for uracil biosynthesis; S. cerevisiae URA3; yeast auxotrophic marker, counterselectable with 5-fluoroorotic acid (5-FOA)
   2150..3132    -  rep_origin     2μ ori: yeast 2μ plasmid origin of replication
   3210..3239    +  terminator     T3Te terminator: phage T3 early transcription terminator
   3261..3848    +  rep_origin     ori: high-copy-number ColE1/pMB1/pBR322/pUC origin of replication
   3860..3887    -  terminator     T7Te terminator: phage T7 early transcription terminator
   3911..4102    -  CDS            rop: Rop protein, which maintains plasmids at low copy number; rop
   4103..4963    -  CDS            AmpR: β-lactamase; bla; confers resistance to ampicillin, carbenicillin, and related antibiotics
   4964..5066    -  promoter       cat promoter: promoter of the E. coli cat gene encoding chloramphenicol acetyltransferase
   5067..5098    -  terminator     tonB terminator: bidirectional E. coli tonB-P14 transcription terminator
>Addgene plasmid #149165 | pGBW-m4046675 | depositor full sequence | sequence record 291618 | Full Sequence
GCGGCCGCCCCACACACCATAGCTTCAAAATGTTTCTACTCCTTTTTTACTCTTCCAGATTTTCTCGGAC
TCCGCGCATCGCCGTACCACTTCAAAACACCCAAGCACAGCATACTAAATTTCCCCTCTTTCTTCCTCTA
GGGTGTCGTTAATTACCCGTACTAAAGGTTTGGAAAAGAAAAAAGAGACCGCCTCGTTTCTTTTTCTTCG
TCGAAAAAGGCAATAAAAATTTTTATCACGTTTCTTTTTCTTGAAAATTTTTTTTTTTGATTTTTTTCTC
TTTCGATGACCTCCCATTGATATTTAAGTTAATAAACGGTCTTCAATTTCTCAAGTTTCAGTTTCATTTT
TCTTGTTCTATTACAACTTTTTTTACTTCTTGCTCATTAGAAAGAAAGCATAGCAATCTAATCTAAGTTT
TAATTACAAAATG
[417 nt withheld, positions 434-850]
TAAACAGGCCCCTTTTCCTTTGTCGATATCATGTAATTAGTTATGTCACGCTTACATTCACGCCCTCCTC
CCACATCCGCTCTAACCGAAAAGGAAGGAGTTAGACAACCTGAAGTCTAGGTCCCTATTTATTTTTTTTA
ATAGTTATGTTAGTATTAAGAACGTTATTTATATTTCAAATTTTTCTTTTTTTTCTGTACAAAGCGGCCG
CCGAACCACTAGTGCACTGCAGTACACGGTTTCCTTGAAATTTTTTTGATTCGGTAATCTCCGAACAGAA
GGAAGAACGAAGGAAGGAGCACAGACTTAGATTGGTATATATACGCATATGTAGTGTTGAAGAAACATGA
AATTGCCCAGTATTCTTAACCCAACTGCACAGAACAAAAACGTGCAGGAAACGAAGATAAATCATGTCGA
AAGCTACATATAAGGAACGTGCTGCTACTCATCCTAGTCCTGTTGCTGCCAAGCTATTTAATATCATGCA
CGAAAAGCAAACAAACTTGTGTGCTTCATTGGATGTTCGTACCACCAAGGAATTACTGGAGTTAGTTGAA
GCATTAGGTCCCAAAATTTGTTTACTAAAAACACATGTGGATATCTTGACTGATTTTTCCATGGAGGGCA
CAGTTAAGCCGCTAAAGGCATTATCCGCCAAGTACAATTTTTTACTCTTCGAGGACAGAAAATTTGCTGA
CATTGGTAATACAGTCAAATTGCAGTACTCTGCGGGTGTATACAGAATAGCAGAATGGGCAGACATTACG
AATGCACACGGTGTGGTGGGCCCAGGTATTGTTAGCGGTTTGAAGCAGGCGGCAGAAGAAGTAACAAAGG
AACCTAGAGGCCTTTTGATGTTAGCAGAATTGTCATGCAAGGGCTCCCTATCTACTGGAGAATATACTAA
GGGTACTGTTGACATTGCGAAGAGCGACAAAGATTTTGTTATCGGCTTTATTGCTCAAAGAGACATGGGT
GGAAGAGATGAAGGTTACGATTGGTTGATTATGACACCCGGTGTGGGTTTAGATGACAAGGGAGATGCAT
TGGGTCAACAGTATAGAACCGTGGATGATGTGGTTTCTACAGGATCTGACATTATTATTGTTGGAAGAGG
ACTATTTGCAAAGGGAAGGGATGCTAAGGTAGAGGGTGAACGTTACAGAAAAGCAGGCTGGGAAGCATAT
TTGAGAAGATGCGGCCAGCAAAACTAAAAAACTGTATTATAAGTAAATGCATGTATACTAAACTCACAAA
TTAGAGCTTCAATTTAATTATATCAGTTATTACCCGAGTAACGAAGCATCTGTGCTTCATTTTGTAGAAC
AAAAATGCAACGCGAGAGCGCTAATTTTTCAAACAAAGAATCTGAGCTGCATTTTTACAGAACAGAAATG
CAACGCGAAAGCGCTATTTTACCAACGAAGAATCTGTGCTTCATTTTTGTAAAACAAAAATGCAACGCGA
GAGCGCTAATTTTTCAAACAAAGAATCTGAGCTGCATTTTTACAGAACAGAAATGCAACGCGAGAGCGCT
ATTTTACCAACAAAGAATCTATACTTCTTTTTTGTTCTACAAAAATGCATCCCGAGAGCGCTATTTTTCT
AACAAAGCATCTTAGATTACTTTTTTTCTCCTTTGTGCGCTCTATAATGCAGTCTCTTGATAACTTTTTG
CACTGTAGGTCCGTTAAGGTTAGAAGAAGGCTACTTTGGTGTCTATTTTCTCTTCCATAAAAAAAGCCTG
ACTCCACTTCCCGCGTTTACTGATTACTAGCGAAGCTGCGGGTGCATTTTTTCAAGATAAAGGCATCCCC
GATTATATTCTATACCGATGTGGATTGCGCATACTTTGTGAACAGAAAGTGATAGCGTTGATGATTCTTC
ATTGGTCAGAAAATTATGAACGGTTTCTTCTATTTTGTCTCTATATACTACGTATAGGAAATGTTTACAT
TTTCGTATTGTTTTCGATTCACTCTATGAATAGTTCTTACTACAATTTTTTTGTCTAAAGAGTAATACTA
GAGATAAACATAAAAAATGTAGAGGTCGAGTTTAGATGCAAGTTCAAGGAGCGAAAGGTGGATGGGTAGG
TTATATAGGGATATAGCACAGAGATATATAGCAAAGAGATACTTTTGAGCAATGTTTGTGGAAGCGGTAT
TCGCAATATTTTAGTAGCTCGTTACAGTCCGGTGCGTTTTTGGTTTTTTGAAAGTGCGTCATCAGAGCGC
TTTTGGTTTTCAAAAGCGCTCTGAAGTTCCTATACTTTCTAGCTAGAGAATAGGAACTTCCCGAGCGGCC
GCGTGTTACAAGCTTGACTCCAGCGTAACTGGACTGCAATCAACTCACTGGCTCACCTTCACGGGTGGGC
CTTTCTTCGGTAGAAAATCAAAGGATCTTCTTGAGATCCTTTTTTTCTGCGCGTAATCTGCTGCTTGCAA
ACAAAAAAACCACCGCTACCAGCGGTGGTTTGTTTGCCGGATCAAGAGCTACCAACTCTTTTTCCGAGGT
AACTGGCTTCAGCAGAGCGCAGATACCAAATACTGTTCTTCTAGTGTAGCCGTAGTTAGGCCACCACTTC
AAGAACTCTGTAGCACCGCCTACATACCTCGCTCTGCTAATCCTGTTACCAGTGGCTGCTGCCAGTGGCG
ATAAGTCGTGTCTTACCGGGTTGGACTCAAGACGATAGTTACCGGATAAGGCGCAGCGGTCGGGCTGAAC
GGGGGGTTCGTGCACACAGCCCAGCTTGGAGCGAACGACCTACACCGAACTGAGATACCTACAGCGTGAG
CTATGAGAAAGCGCCACGCTTCCCGAAGGGAGAAAGGCGGACAGGTATCCGGTAAGCGGCAGGGTCGGAA
CAGGAGAGCGCACGAGGGAGCTTCCAGGGGTAAACGCCTGGTATCTTTATAGTCCTGTCGGGTTTCGCCA
CCTCTGACTTGAGCATCGATTTTTGTGATGCTCGTCAGGGGGGCGGAGCCTATGGAAAAACGCCAGCAAC
GCAGAAAGGCCCACCCGAAGGTGAGCCAGGTGATTACATTTGGGCCCTCATCAGAGGTTTTCACCGTCAT
CACCGAAACGCGCGAGGCAGCTGCGGTAAAGCTCATCAGCGTGGTCGTGAAGCGATTCACAGATGTCTGC
CTGTTCATCCGCGTCCAGCTCGTTGAGTTTCTCCAGAAGCGTTAATGTCTGGCTTCTGATAAAGCGGGCC
ATGTTAAGGGCGGTTTTTTCCTGTTTGGTCACTTACCAATGCTTAATCAGTGAGGCACCTATCTCAGCGA
TCTGTCTATTTCGTTCATCCATAGTTGCCTGACTCCCCGTCGTGTAGATAACTACGATGCGGGAGGGCTT
ACCATCTGGCCCCAGTGCTGCAATGATACCGCGAGACCCACGCTCACCGGCTCCAGATTTATCAGCAATA
AACCAGCCAGCCGGGAGGGCCGAGCGCAGAAGTGATCCTGCAACTTTATCCGCCTCCATCCAGTCTATTA
ATTGTTGCCGGGAAGCTAGAGTAAGTAGTTCGCCAGTTAATAGTTTGCGCAACGTTGTTGCCATTGCTAC
AGGCATCGTGGTGTCACGCTCGTCGTTTGGTATGGCTTCATTCAGCTCCGGTTCCCAACGATCAAGGCGA
GTTACATGATCCCCCATGTTGTGCAAAAAAGCGGTTAGCTCCTTCGGTCCTCCGATCGTTGCCAGAAGTA
AGTTGGCCGCAGTGTTATCACTCATGGTTATGGCAGCACTGCATAATTCTCTTACTGTCATGCCATCCGT
GAGATGCTTTTCTGTGACTGGTGAGTACTCAACCAAGTCATTCTGAGAATAGTGTATGCGGCGACCGAGT
TGCTCTTGCCCGGCGTCAATACGGGATAATACCGCGCCACATAGCAGAACTTTAAAAGTGCTCATCATTG
GAAAACGTTCTTCGGGGCGTAAACTCTCAAGGATCTTACCGCTGTTGAGATCCAGTTCGATGTAACCCAC
TCGTGCACCCAACTGATCTTCAGCATCTTTTACTTTCACCAGCGTTTCTGGGTGAGCAAAAACAGGAAGG
CAAAATGCCGCAAAAAAGGGAATAAGGGCGACACGGAAATGTTGAATACTCATTTTAGCTTCCTTAGCTC
CTGAAAATCTCGATAACTCAAAAAATACGCCCGGTAGTGATCTTATTTCATTATGGTGAAAGTTGGAACC
TCTTACGTGCCGATCAAGTCAAAAGCCTCCGGTCGGAGGCTTTTGACTTTCTGCTATGGAGGTCAGGTAT
GATTTAAATGGTCAGTTAGA
