>Addgene plasmid #149165 | pGBW-m4046675 | addgene partial sequence | sequence record 298265 | Ginkgo NGS Result
ATG
[417 nt withheld, positions 4-420]
TAA
